Addgene plasmid #12896: DCT.VV.Orf208
Purpose: This plasmid was designed for screening purposes and may contain discrepancies relative to the current canonical GenBank version of the gene.
Depositing lab: Jack Bennink & Jon Yewdell. Depositing organization: National Institute of Allergy and Infectious Diseases (NIAID). Publication: Identification of poxvirus CD8+ T cell determinants to enable rational design and characterization of smallpox vaccines. Tscharke DC, Karupiah G, Zhou J, Palmore T, Irvine KR, Haeryfar SM, Williams S, Sidney J, Sette A, Bennink JR, Yewdell JW. J Exp Med. 2005 January 3; 201(1): 95–104. 10.1084/jem.20041912 PubMed 15623576.
Backbone
  Vector backbone: pcDNA 3.1D V5-His-TOPO
  Backbone manufacturer: Invitrogen
  Backbone size w/o insert (bp): 5514
  Vector type: Mammalian Expression
  Selectable markers: Neomycin (select with G418)
Growth in bacteria
  Bacterial resistance: Ampicillin, 100 μg/mL
  Growth temperature: 37°C
  Growth strain: DH5alpha
  Copy number: High Copy
Gene/Insert
  Gene/Insert name: VV.Orf208 (alt names: virion protein; VV_WR_131)
  Species: Vaccinia Virus
  Insert size (bp): 579
  GenBank ID: 9791070
  Cloning method: Restriction Enzyme; 5′ cloning site BamHI (not destroyed); 3′ cloning site BamHI (not destroyed)
  Sequencing primers: 5′ Universal T7
Terms and licenses: Academic/Nonprofit Terms; Industry Terms: Not Available to Industry
Depositor comments: Please see the Vaccinia kit page ( https://www.addgene.org/vvorf/ ) for more information. The kit page contains the supplemental VVOrfData spreadsheet, which includes important information about this plasmid. The plasmid and insert names provided here relate only to this library. The name of the ORF (if present) in VACV strain Copenhagen and the name of the ORF (if annotated) in VACV strain WR sequence can be found in VVOrfData spreadsheet. Please note that the amino acid sequence given for each ORF in the spreadsheet may contain some errors. Additionally, changes from the expected sequence may be present in these plasmids. Please see Addgene's quality control sequence and sequencing notes in the VVOrfData spreadsheet before ordering this plasmid.
How to cite: DCT.VV.Orf208 was a gift from Jack Bennink & Jon Yewdell (Addgene plasmid # 12896 ; http://n2t.net/addgene:12896 ; RRID:Addgene_12896)
