[The description below was written by a language model from this plasmid's Addgene catalogue record.]
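Description:
DCT.VV.Orf208 is a mammalian expression plasmid built on the commercial pcDNA 3.1D V5-His-TOPO backbone (about 5.5 kb without insert) and carrying a 579 bp open reading frame from vaccinia virus. The insert, designated VV.Orf208 within its library, is annotated as a virion protein and corresponds to VV_WR_131 in the WR strain nomenclature. The record lists BamHI sites, both retained, flanking the insert at the 5′ and 3′ ends, and a universal T7 primer is used for sequencing from the 5′ side. The plasmid is maintained at high copy in E. coli under ampicillin selection, and it carries a neomycin resistance marker that allows G418 selection of transfected mammalian cells. The record does not explicitly list the promoter or tags. Vectors of this backbone family ordinarily drive the insert from the CMV immediate-early promoter and offer C-terminal V5 and polyhistidine epitopes, but whether the ORF is in frame with those tags here is not stated.

The construct is one member of a library of individually cloned vaccinia ORFs assembled for screening, and the associated work concerned identification of poxvirus CD8+ T cell determinants to inform the design and characterisation of smallpox vaccines. In that context, expressing a single viral ORF in mammalian cells allows testing of whether its product is recognised by virus-specific T cells. The depositors caution that the plasmid and insert names apply only to this library, that the clone was made for screening, and that its sequence may differ from the canonical GenBank version. Users should therefore check the available sequencing data and the library's supplementary annotations before relying on the clone.
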