>Addgene plasmid #12896 | DCT.VV.Orf208 | addgene partial sequence | sequence record 19285 | T7 5'-TAATACGACTCACTATAGGG-3'
GCTCGGATCCAGTACCCTTCACCGAATTCCAGCTGACCACCATGGCGGATAAAAAAAATTTAGCCGTTAG
AAGCAGTTACGATGATTATATCGAAACAGTTAATAAGATTACACCACAGCTTAAAAATCTACTAGCGCAA
ATCGGTGGAGATGCAGCCGTCAAAGGAGGCAACAATAATCTTAATTCTCAAACAGATGTGACTGCCGGCG
CATGTGATACAAAATCAAAGAGTTCAAAATGTATTACATGTAAACCAAAATCAAAATCCTCGTCTTCTTC
TACATCAGCCTCCAAGGGCTCCAAAAATACTTCTGGTGCTCCTAGACGTAGAACAACAGTTACTACTACA
TCGTACAATGCGATGGATGGTCAGATTGTCCAAGCTGTTACTAATGCTGGTAAAATAGTTTATGGTACCG
TTAGAGACGGCCAATTAGAAGTTCGTGGAATGGTCGGAGAGATCAATCACGATCTTCTAGGTATCGACTC
AGTTAATGCTGGGAAAAAGAAACCATCTAAAAAGATGCCTACTAATAAAAAGATTAATATGTCGTCCGGT
ATGAGACGACAGGAACAGATTAATCCAGACGATTGTTGTCTGGATATGGGAATGTATTAAGCAATTCCCG
GGGATCCGAATAAAGGGTCAAGACAATTCTGCAGATATCCAGCACAGTGGCGGCCGCTCGAGTCTAGAGG
GCCCGCGGTTCGAAGGTAAGCCTATCCCTAACCCTCTCCTCGGTCTCGATTCTACGCGTACCGGTCATCA
T
